Addgene plasmid #42042: pmyc-GFP-TNRC6A-del.GW-I+III-NES-mut
Depositing lab: Kumiko Ui-Tei. Depositing organization: The University of Tokyo. Publication: Human TNRC6A is an Argonaute-navigator protein for microRNA-mediated gene silencing in the nucleus. Nishi K, Nishi A, Nagasawa T, Ui-Tei K. RNA. 2013 Jan;19(1):17-35. doi: 10.1261/rna.034769.112. Epub 2012 Nov 13. PubMed 23150874.
Backbone
  Vector backbone: pcDNA3.1
  Backbone size w/o insert (bp): 5338
  Total vector size (bp): 10648
  Vector type: Mammalian Expression
  Selectable markers: Neomycin (select with G418)
Growth in bacteria
  Bacterial resistance: Ampicillin, 100 μg/mL
  Growth temperature: 37°C
  Growth strain: DH5alpha
  Copy number: High Copy
Gene/Insert
  Gene/Insert name: TNRC6A (alt name: GW182)
  Species: H. sapiens (human)
  Mutation: deleted aa457-532 and aa804-924, F951A, F955A, I958A, F960A
  GenBank ID: AAK62026.1
  Entrez Gene: TNRC6A (a.k.a. CAGH26, FAME6, GW1, GW182, TNRC6)
  Promoter: CMV
  Tag / fusion protein: Myc (N terminal on insert); EGFP (N terminal on insert)
  Cloning method: Restriction Enzyme; 5′ cloning site NheI (not destroyed); 3′ cloning site XbaI (not destroyed)
  Sequencing primers: 5′ CGCAAATGGGCGGTAGGCGTG
Terms and licenses: Academic/Nonprofit Terms; Industry Terms: Not Available to Industry
How to cite: pmyc-GFP-TNRC6A-del.GW-I+III-NES-mut was a gift from Kumiko Ui-Tei (Addgene plasmid # 42042 ; http://n2t.net/addgene:42042 ; RRID:Addgene_42042)
