[The description below was written by a language model from this plasmid's Addgene catalogue record and pLannotate feature annotations shown in this document.]
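Description:
pmyc-GFP-TNRC6A-del.GW-I+III-NES-mut is a 10,648 bp mammalian expression plasmid built on the pcDNA3.1 backbone. It carries a mutant form of human TNRC6A (also known as GW182) fused at its N terminus to a Myc epitope and EGFP. In bacteria it is maintained at high copy through a ColE1/pUC-type origin and selected with ampicillin via the β-lactamase gene. An f1 origin is also present. For selection in mammalian cells, an SV40 early promoter drives the neomycin phosphotransferase gene, followed by an SV40 polyadenylation signal, giving G418 resistance. Small annotated fragments such as the lac promoter/operator, bom, ble and a short HIV-1 LTR match appear to be backbone remnants or incidental hits rather than functional parts.

The fusion was cloned between NheI and XbaI sites and is expressed from the CMV immediate-early enhancer and promoter, with termination at the bovine growth hormone polyadenylation signal. A T7 promoter sits upstream of the coding region. The feature table annotates EGFP directly followed by the TNRC6A coding sequence. The Myc tag is listed in the catalogue record but is not separately annotated. The TNRC6A insert lacks residues 457–532 and 804–924, which the construct name indicates correspond to GW-rich regions I and III. It also carries four alanine substitutions (F951A, F955A, I958A, F960A), which the name designates as a nuclear export signal mutation.

TNRC6A is a scaffold protein that associates with Argonaute proteins in miRNA- and siRNA-mediated silencing. The associated publication concerns its role in directing Argonaute to the nucleus. This construct is therefore suited to fluorescence imaging of the mutant's subcellular localisation and to Myc- or GFP-based detection or pulldown in interaction studies.
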