Features (pLannotate 1.2.2; 21 found; start..end, strand, type, name):
     28..80      -  misc_feature   bom (fragment): basis of mobility region from pBR322
    235..614     +  enhancer       CMV enhancer: human cytomegalovirus immediate early enhancer
    615..818     +  promoter       CMV promoter: human cytomegalovirus (CMV) immediate early promoter
    814..847     +  LTR            5' LTR (truncated) (fragment): truncated 5' long terminal repeat (LTR) from HIV-1
    863..881     +  promoter       T7 promoter: promoter for bacteriophage T7 RNA polymerase
    949..1665    +  CDS            EGFP: EGFP is a basic (constitutively fluorescent) green fluorescent protein published in 1996, derived from Aequorea victoria. It is reported to be a rapidly-maturing weak dimer with moderate acid sensitivity.
   1654..6207    +  CDS            TNRC6A (fragment): TNR6A_HUMAN - Also known as CAGH26, KIAA1460, TNRC6. Experimental evidence at protein level: Swiss-Prot protein existence level 1. Plays a role in RNA-mediated gene silencing by both micro- RNAs (miRNAs) and short interfering RNAs (siRNAs). Required for miRNA- dependent repression of translation and for siRNA-dependent endonucleolytic cleavage of complementary mRNAs by argonaute family proteins. As a scaffolding protein, associates with argonaute proteins bound to partially complementary mRNAs, and can simultaneously recruit CCR4-NOT and PAN deadenylase complexes. From Homo sapiens (Human).
   6248..6472    +  polyA_signal   bGH poly(A) signal: bovine growth hormone polyadenylation signal
   6476..6497    +  promoter       SV40 promoter (fragment): SV40 enhancer and early promoter
   6518..6946    +  rep_origin     f1 ori (sequence partly withheld): f1 bacteriophage origin of replication; arrow indicates direction of (+) strand synthesis
   6960..7289    +  promoter       SV40 promoter: SV40 enhancer and early promoter
   7356..8147    +  CDS            neo: KKA2_KLEPN - Also known as kan, nptII. Experimental evidence at protein level: Swiss-Prot protein existence level 1. Resistance to kanamycin, neomycin, paromomycin, ribostamycin, butirosin and gentamicin B. From Klebsiella pneumoniae.
   8171..8329    +  CDS            ble (fragment): BLE_KLEPN - Experimental evidence at protein level: Swiss-Prot protein existence level 1. Binding protein with a strong affinity to the bleomycin family of antibiotics. Binds to CL990; an antimitotic-antibiotic compound. From Klebsiella pneumoniae.
   8324..8445    +  polyA_signal   SV40 poly(A) signal: SV40 polyadenylation signal
   8516..8538    -  protein_bind   lac operator (fragment): The lac repressor binds to the lac operator to inhibit transcription in E. coli. This inhibition can be relieved by adding lactose or isopropyl-β-D-thiogalactopyranoside (IPTG). lac repressor encoded by lacI
   8542..8572    -  promoter       lac promoter: promoter for the E. coli lac operon
   8587..8608    -  protein_bind   CAP binding site: CAP binding activates transcription in the presence of cAMP. E. coli catabolite activator protein
   8621..8713    -  CDS            lacI (fragment): lac repressor; lacI; The lac repressor binds to the lac operator to inhibit transcription in E. coli. This inhibition can be relieved by adding lactose or isopropyl-β-D-thiogalactopyranoside (IPTG).
   8896..9481    -  rep_origin     ori: high-copy-number ColE1/pMB1/pBR322/pUC origin of replication
   9652..10512   -  CDS            AmpR: β-lactamase; bla; confers resistance to ampicillin, carbenicillin, and related antibiotics
  10513..10617   -  promoter       AmpR promoter: bla
>Addgene plasmid #42042 | pmyc-GFP-TNRC6A-del.GW-I+III-NES-mut | depositor full sequence | sequence record 56802 | pmyc-GFP-TNRC6A-del.GW-I+III-NES-mut sequence 10648 bps
GACGGATCGGGAGATCTCCCGATCCCCTATGGTGCACTCTCAGTACAATCTGCTCTGATGCCGCATAGTT
AAGCCAGTATCTGCTCCCTGCTTGTGTGTTGGAGGTCGCTGAGTAGTGCGCGAGCAAAATTTAAGCTACA
ACAAGGCAAGGCTTGACCGACAATTGCATGAAGAATCTGCTTAGGGTTAGGCGTTTTGCGCTGCTTCGCG
ATGTACGGGCCAGATATACGCGTTGACATTGATTATTGACTAGTTATTAATAGTAATCAATTACGGGGTC
ATTAGTTCATAGCCCATATATGGAGTTCCGCGTTACATAACTTACGGTAAATGGCCCGCCTGGCTGACCG
CCCAACGACCCCCGCCCATTGACGTCAATAATGACGTATGTTCCCATAGTAACGCCAATAGGGACTTTCC
ATTGACGTCAATGGGTGGAGTATTTACGGTAAACTGCCCACTTGGCAGTACATCAAGTGTATCATATGCC
AAGTACGCCCCCTATTGACGTCAATGACGGTAAATGGCCCGCCTGGCATTATGCCCAGTACATGACCTTA
TGGGACTTTCCTACTTGGCAGTACATCTACGTATTAGTCATCGCTATTACCATGGTGATGCGGTTTTGGC
AGTACATCAATGGGCGTGGATAGCGGTTTGACTCACGGGGATTTCCAAGTCTCCACCCCATTGACGTCAA
TGGGAGTTTGTTTTGGCACCAAAATCAACGGGACTTTCCAAAATGTCGTAACAACTCCGCCCCATTGACG
CAAATGGGCGGTAGGCGTGTACGGTGGGAGGTCTATATAAGCAGAGCTCTCTGGCTAACTAGAGAACCCA
CTGCTTACTGGCTTATCGAAATTAATACGACTCACTATAGGGAGACCCAAGCTGGCTAGCCCACCAATGG
AACAAAAACTCATCTCAGAAGAGGATCTGTCCGGCGGCATGGTGAGCAAGGGCGAGGAGCTGTTCACCGG
GGTGGTGCCCATCCTGGTCGAGCTGGACGGCGACGTAAACGGCCACAAGTTCAGCGTGTCCGGCGAGGGC
GAGGGCGATGCCACCTACGGCAAGCTGACCCTGAAGTTCATCTGCACCACCGGCAAGCTGCCCGTGCCCT
GGCCCACCCTCGTGACCACCCTGACCTACGGCGTGCAGTGCTTCAGCCGCTACCCCGACCACATGAAGCA
GCACGACTTCTTCAAGTCCGCCATGCCCGAAGGCTACGTCCAGGAGCGCACCATCTTCTTCAAGGACGAC
GGCAACTACAAGACCCGCGCCGAGGTGAAGTTCGAGGGCGACACCCTGGTGAACCGCATCGAGCTGAAGG
GCATCGACTTCAAGGAGGACGGCAACATCCTGGGGCACAAGCTGGAGTACAACTACAACAGCCACAACGT
CTATATCATGGCCGACAAGCAGAAGAACGGCATCAAGGTGAACTTCAAGATCCGCCACAACATCGAGGAC
GGCAGCGTGCAGCTCGCCGACCACTACCAGCAGAACACCCCCATCGGCGACGGCCCCGTGCTGCTGCCCG
ACAACCACTACCTGAGCACCCAGTCCGCCCTGAGCAAAGACCCCAACGAGAAGCGCGATCACATGGTCCT
GCTGGAGTTCGTGACCGCCGCCGGGATCACTCTCGGCATGGACGAGCTGTACAAGAAGCTTATGGATGCT
GATTCTGCCTCCAGTTCTGAATCAGAGAGAAACATCACTATCATGGCTTCAGGGAACACAGGTGGTGAAA
AAGATGGCCTTCGGAATAGCACTGGACTTGGTTCCCAAAACAAGTTTGTAGTTGGTAGCAGCAGCAATAA
TGTGGGCCATGGAAGTAGTACTGGGCCATGGGGTTTTTCCCATGGAGCCATAATAAGCACATGTCAGGTC
TCTGTGGATGCTCCTGAAAGCAAATCTGAAAGTAGCAACAATAGAATGAATGCTTGGGGCACTGTAAGTT
CTTCATCAAATGGAGGGTTAAATCCAAGCACTTTGAATTCAGCTAGCAACCATGGTGCCTGGCCAGTATT
AGAGAACAATGGACTTGCCCTAAAAGGGCCTGTAGGGAGTGGTAGTTCTGGCATTAATATTCAGTGCAGT
ACTATAGGCCAGATGCCTAACAATCAGAGTATTAACTCTAAAGTGAGTGGTGGTTCTACCCATGGTACCT
GGGGAAGCCTTCAGGAAACTTGTGAATCTGAAGTAAGTGGTACACAGAAGGTTTCATTCAGTGGTCAACC
TCAAAATATTACCACTGAAATGACTGGACCAAATAACACTACTAACTTTATGACCTCTAGTTTACCAAAC
TCCGGTTCAGTGCAGAATAATGAGCTGCCTAGTAGTAACACAGGGGCCTGGCGTGTGAGCACAATGAATC
ATCCTCAGATGCAGGCTCCATCAGGTATGAATGGCACTTCCCTTTCTCACCTTAGCAATGGAGAGTCAAA
AAGTGGAGGCTCTTATGGTACTACATGGGGTGCCTATGGTTCTAATTACTCTGGAGACAAATGTTCAGGC
CCTAATGGCCAAGCTAATGGTGACACTGTGAATGCAACTCTAATGCAGCCTGGCGTAAATGGTCCTATGG
GCACTAACTTTCAAGTTAACACAAACAAAGGAGGTGGTGTGTGGGAATCTGGTGCAGCAAACTCCCAGAG
TACATCATGGGGAAGTGGAAATGGCGCAAATTCTGGAGGAAGTCGAAGAGGATGGGGAACCCCTGCACAA
AACACTGGCACTAATTTACCCAGCGTTGAGTGGAACAAACTGCCTAGCAATCAGCATTCCAATGATAGTG
CAAATGGCAATGGTAAGACGTTTACAAATGGATGGAAATCTACTGAGGAAGAGGATCAGGGTTCTGCCAC
ATCTCAGACAAATGAGCAAAGCAGTGTGTGGGCCAAAACAGGAGGTACAGTGGAGAGCGATGGTAGTACA
GAAAGCACTGGACGCCTTGAGGAAAAAGGAACTGGGGAAAGTCAGAGTAGAGACAGAAGAAAAATTGATC
AGCACACATTACTCCAAAGCATTGTAAACCCCAAACCTGCTCTGAGGTGGGGAGATTCCAAAGGCTCAAA
CTGCCAGGGGGGGTGGGAAGATGATTCTGCTGCTACAGGAATGGTCAAGAGCAATCAGTGGGGGAATTGC
AAAGAGGAGAAGGCTGCATGGAATGACTCGCAAAAGAATAAACAGGGATGGGGTGATGGACAAAAATCAA
GCCAAGGGTGGTCTGTTTCTGCCAGTGATAACTGGGGAGAAACTTCAAGGAATAACCATTGGGGTGAGGC
CAATAAGAAATCCAGCTCAGGAGGTAGTGACAGTGACAGGTCCGTTTCCGGTTGGAACGAACTTGGTAAA
ACTAGTTCTTTCACTTGGGGAAACAACATAAATCCAAATAATTCATCAGGATGGGATGAATCTTCTAAAC
CTACTCCTTCCCAGGGATGGGGAGACCCTCCAAAGTCTAATCAGTCTCTAGGTTGGGGAGATTCGTCAAA
GCCAGTCAGCTCTCCAGACTGGAACAAGCAACAAGACATTGTTGGATCTTGGGGAATCCCACCAGCTACA
GGCAAACCTCCTGGTACAGGCTGGCTGGGGGGACCTATACCAGCCCCAGCAAAAGAAGAAGAACCCACAG
GCTGGGAGGAACCATCCCCAGAATCTATACGTCGCAAAATGGAGATTGATGATGGAACTTCAGCTTGGGG
AGATCCAAGCAAATACAACTACAAAAATGTGAACATGTGGAACAAAAACGTCCCAAATGGCAACAGCCGT
TCAGACCAGCAAGCACAGGTACATCAGCTGCTAACGCCTGCAAGTGCCATCTCAAACAAAGAGGCAAGCA
GTCTGAGTGGCAAAAAAAGGAGAAGGGAAAGGGGAATGATGAAAGGTGGAAACAAACAAGAAGAAGCGTG
GATAAATCCAGCCGTTAAACAGGCTTCAAACGCCAGTGCTTCGAGAGACTCACCAGAGGAAAATGTACAA
AGCAATAAGATGGACCTTTCTGGAGGAATGTTACAAGACAAACGAATGGAGATAGATAAACATAGCCTAA
ATATTGGTGATTACAATCGAACGGTCGGGAAAGGCCCTGGTTCTCGGCCTCAGATTTCCAAAGAGTCTTC
CATGGAGCGCAATCCTTATTTTGATAAGGATGGCATTGTAGCAGATGAATCCCAAAACATGCAGTTTATG
TCCAGTCAAAGCATGAAGCTTCCCCCTTCAAATAGTGCACTACCTAACCAGGCCCTTGGCTCCATAGCAG
GGCTGGGTATGCAAAACTTGAATTCTGTTAGACAGAATGGCAATCCCAGTATGTTTGGTGTTGGAAACAC
AGCAGCACAACCCCGGGGCATGCAGCAGCCTCCAGCACAACCTCTTAGTTCATCTCAGCCTAATCTCCGT
GCTCAAGTGCCTCCTCCATTACTCTCCCCTCAGGTTCCAGTTTCATTGCTGAAGTATGCACCAAACAACG
GTGGCCTGAATCCACTCTTTGGCCCTCAACAGGTAGCCATGCTGAACCAGCTATCCCAGCTAAACCAGCT
TTCTCAGATCTCCCAGTTACAGCGATTGTTAGCGCAGCAGCAAAGGGCGCAGAGTCAGAGAAGCGTGCCT
TCTGGGAACCGGCCGCAGCAAGACCAGCAGGGTCGACCTCTTAGTGTGCAGCAGCAAATGATGCAACAAT
CTCGTCAACTTGATCCAAACCTGTTGGTGAAGCAGCAGACTCCACCATCTCAGCAGCAGCCACTCCATCA
GCCAGCCATGAAGTCTTTCCTTGACAATGTCATGCCCCACACTACACCTGAGCTGCAAAAAGGGCCATCA
CCAATAAATGCTTTCAGCAACTTCCCTATAGGCTTGAACTCAAACTTGAATGTAAATATGGATATGAACA
GTATTAAAGAGCCACAGTCAAGACTAAGGAAGTGGACGACAGTGGACAGCATTTCTGTGAACACATCTTT
GGATCAAAACTCCAGCAAACATGGTGCTATTTCAAGTGGTTTCAGGCTGGAAGAGTCTCCATTTGTTCCC
TATGACTTTATGAACAGCAGTACTTCACCAGCCAGTCCTCCAGGTTCAATAGGAGATGGCTGGCCACGTG
CCAAATCGCCTAACGGCTCTAGCAGTGTTAATTGGCCACCAGAATTTCGTCCTGGTGAGCCATGGAAAGG
TTATCCAAACATTGACCCTGAAACTGACCCTTACGTCACTCCTGGCAGTGTCATAAACAATCTTTCAATT
AATACTGTGCGGGAAGTTGACCACCTCAGGGACAGGAACAGTGGGTCATCCTCATCCTTGAACACCACGC
TGCCTTCAACTAGTGCCTGGTCATCCATTCGTGCCTCCAACTACAACGTTCCCCTCAGCAGTACAGCACA
AAGCACTTCAGCCAGAAATAGTGATTCCAAATTGACATGGTCTCCTGGTTCAGTTACAAACACCTCTCTG
GCTCATGAGCTGTGGAAGGTCCCTTTGCCACCTAAAAACATCACTGCTCCGTCCCGCCCACCTCCGGGAC
TGACTGGTCAGAAGCCACCCTTGTCTACGTGGGATAATTCTCCCCTTCGTATAGGTGGAGGATGGGGAAA
TTCTGACGCCAGATATACCCCAGGTTCCAGCTGGGGTGAGAGCAGCTCAGGGAGAATAACAAATTGGCTT
GTTCTAAAAAACCTTACACCTCAGATCGATGGCTCAACTCTGCGCACTCTGTGCATGCAGCACGGCCCGC
TGATCACATTCCACCTGAACCTCCCTCACGGAAATGCTCTGGTCCGCTACAGTTCAAAAGAAGAGGTAGT
GAAGGCACAAAAGTCTCTGCACATGTGTGTACTGGGGAACACTACTATTCTTGCTGAGTTTGCCAGTGAA
GAGGAGATCAGTCGTTTCTTTGCACAAAGCCAGTCTCTGACCCCTTCTCCCGGCTGGCAGTCTCTCGGGT
CCAGCCAGAGCCGGCTGGGCTCCCTCGACTGTTCCCACTCATTCTCCAGCCGGACCGATCTCAATCACTG
GAATGGTGCTGGGCTGTCGGGAACTAACTGTGGAGACCTTCACGGCACTTCACTCTGGGGGACCCCGCAT
TATTCCACAAGCCTGTGGGGTCCCCCAAGCAGCAGCGACCCCCGAGGAATTAGCAGCCCATCTCCCATTA
ACGCTTTTCTTTCTGTTGACCACCTGGGTGGGGGTGGAGAGTCCATGTAATCTAGAGGGCCCGTTTAAAC
CCGCTGATCAGCCTCGACTGTGCCTTCTAGTTGCCAGCCATCTGTTGTTTGCCCCTCCCCCGTGCCTTCC
TTGACCCTGGAAGGTGCCACTCCCACTGTCCTTTCCTAATAAAATGAGGAAATTGCATCGCATTGTCTGA
GTAGGTGTCATTCTATTCTGGGGGGTGGGGTGGGGCAGGACAGCAAGGGGGAGGATTGGGAAGACAATAG
CAGGCATGCTGGGGATGCGGTGGGCTCTATGGCTTCTGAGGCGGAAAGAACCAGCTGGGGCTCTAGGGGG
TATCCCC
[124 nt withheld, positions 6518-6641]
C
[91 nt withheld, positions 6643-6733]
A
[49 nt withheld, positions 6735-6783]
CCTTTGACGTTGGAGTCCACGTTCTTT
[37 nt withheld, positions 6811-6847]
ACCCTATCTCGGTCTATTCTTTTGATTTATAAGGGATTTTGCCGATTTCGGCCTATTGGTTAAAAAATGA
GCTGATTTAACAAAAATTTAACGCGAATTAATTCTGTGGAATGTGTGTCAGTTAGGGTGTGGAAAGTCCC
CAGGCTCCCCAGCAGGCAGAAGTATGCAAAGCATGCATCTCAATTAGTCAGCAACCAGGTGTGGAAAGTC
CCCAGGCTCCCCAGCAGGCAGAAGTATGCAAAGCATGCATCTCAATTAGTCAGCAACCATAGTCCCGCCC
CTAACTCCGCCCATCCCGCCCCTAACTCCGCCCAGTTCCGCCCATTCTCCGCCCCATGGCTGACTAATTT
TTTTTATTTATGCAGAGGCCGAGGCCGCCTCTGCCTCTGAGCTATTCCAGAAGTAGTGAGGAGGCTTTTT
TGGAGGCCTAGGCTTTTGCAAAAAGCTCCCGGGAGCTTGTATATCCATTTTCGGATCTGATCAAGAGACA
GGATGAGGATCGTTTCGCATGATTGAACAAGATGGATTGCACGCAGGTTCTCCGGCCGCTTGGGTGGAGA
GGCTATTCGGCTATGACTGGGCACAACAGACAATCGGCTGCTCTGATGCCGCCGTGTTCCGGCTGTCAGC
GCAGGGGCGCCCGGTTCTTTTTGTCAAGACCGACCTGTCCGGTGCCCTGAATGAACTGCAGGACGAGGCA
GCGCGGCTATCGTGGCTGGCCACGACGGGCGTTCCTTGCGCAGCTGTGCTCGACGTTGTCACTGAAGCGG
GAAGGGACTGGCTGCTATTGGGCGAAGTGCCGGGGCAGGATCTCCTGTCATCTCACCTTGCTCCTGCCGA
GAAAGTATCCATCATGGCTGATGCAATGCGGCGGCTGCATACGCTTGATCCGGCTACCTGCCCATTCGAC
CACCAAGCGAAACATCGCATCGAGCGAGCACGTACTCGGATGGAAGCCGGTCTTGTCGATCAGGATGATC
TGGACGAAGAGCATCAGGGGCTCGCGCCAGCCGAACTGTTCGCCAGGCTCAAGGCGCGCATGCCCGACGG
CGAGGATCTCGTCGTGACCCATGGCGATGCCTGCTTGCCGAATATCATGGTGGAAAATGGCCGCTTTTCT
GGATTCATCGACTGTGGCCGGCTGGGTGTGGCGGACCGCTATCAGGACATAGCGTTGGCTACCCGTGATA
TTGCTGAAGAGCTTGGCGGCGAATGGGCTGACCGCTTCCTCGTGCTTTACGGTATCGCCGCTCCCGATTC
GCAGCGCATCGCCTTCTATCGCCTTCTTGACGAGTTCTTCTGAGCGGGACTCTGGGGTTCGAAATGACCG
ACCAAGCGACGCCCAACCTGCCATCACGAGATTTCGATTCCACCGCCGCCTTCTATGAAAGGTTGGGCTT
CGGAATCGTTTTCCGGGACGCCGGCTGGATGATCCTCCAGCGCGGGGATCTCATGCTGGAGTTCTTCGCC
CACCCCAACTTGTTTATTGCAGCTTATAATGGTTACAAATAAAGCAATAGCATCACAAATTTCACAAATA
AAGCATTTTTTTCACTGCATTCTAGTTGTGGTTTGTCCAAACTCATCAATGTATCTTATCATGTCTGTAT
ACCGTCGACCTCTAGCTAGAGCTTGGCGTAATCATGGTCATAGCTGTTTCCTGTGTGAAATTGTTATCCG
CTCACAATTCCACACAACATACGAGCCGGAAGCATAAAGTGTAAAGCCTGGGGTGCCTAATGAGTGAGCT
AACTCACATTAATTGCGTTGCGCTCACTGCCCGCTTTCCAGTCGGGAAACCTGTCGTGCCAGCTGCATTA
ATGAATCGGCCAACGCGCGGGGAGAGGCGGTTTGCGTATTGGGCGCTCTTCCGCTTCCTCGCTCACTGAC
TCGCTGCGCTCGGTCGTTCGGCTGCGGCGAGCGGTATCAGCTCACTCAAAGGCGGTAATACGGTTATCCA
CAGAATCAGGGGATAACGCAGGAAAGAACATGTGAGCAAAAGGCCAGCAAAAGGCCAGGAACCGTAAAAA
GGCCGCGTTGCTGGCGTTTTTCCATAGGCTCCGCCCCCCTGACGAGCATCACAAAAATCGACGCTCAAGT
CAGAGGTGGCGAAACCCGACAGGACTATAAAGATACCAGGCGTTTCCCCCTGGAAGCTCCCTCGTGCGCT
CTCCTGTTCCGACCCTGCCGCTTACCGGATACCTGTCCGCCTTTCTCCCTTCGGGAAGCGTGGCGCTTTC
TCATAGCTCACGCTGTAGGTATCTCAGTTCGGTGTAGGTCGTTCGCTCCAAGCTGGGCTGTGTGCACGAA
CCCCCCGTTCAGCCCGACCGCTGCGCCTTATCCGGTAACTATCGTCTTGAGTCCAACCCGGTAAGACACG
ACTTATCGCCACTGGCAGCAGCCACTGGTAACAGGATTAGCAGAGCGAGGTATGTAGGCGGTGCTACAGA
GTTCTTGAAGTGGTGGCCTAACTACGGCTACACTAGAAGAACAGTATTTGGTATCTGCGCTCTGCTGAAG
CCAGTTACCTTCGGAAAAAGAGTTGGTAGCTCTTGATCCGGCAAACAAACCACCGCTGGTAGCGGTTTTT
TTGTTTGCAAGCAGCAGATTACGCGCAGAAAAAAAGGATCTCAAGAAGATCCTTTGATCTTTTCTACGGG
GTCTGACGCTCAGTGGAACGAAAACTCACGTTAAGGGATTTTGGTCATGAGATTATCAAAAAGGATCTTC
ACCTAGATCCTTTTAAATTAAAAATGAAGTTTTAAATCAATCTAAAGTATATATGAGTAAACTTGGTCTG
ACAGTTACCAATGCTTAATCAGTGAGGCACCTATCTCAGCGATCTGTCTATTTCGTTCATCCATAGTTGC
CTGACTCCCCGTCGTGTAGATAACTACGATACGGGAGGGCTTACCATCTGGCCCCAGTGCTGCAATGATA
CCGCGAGACCCACGCTCACCGGCTCCAGATTTATCAGCAATAAACCAGCCAGCCGGAAGGGCCGAGCGCA
GAAGTGGTCCTGCAACTTTATCCGCCTCCATCCAGTCTATTAATTGTTGCCGGGAAGCTAGAGTAAGTAG
TTCGCCAGTTAATAGTTTGCGCAACGTTGTTGCCATTGCTACAGGCATCGTGGTGTCACGCTCGTCGTTT
GGTATGGCTTCATTCAGCTCCGGTTCCCAACGATCAAGGCGAGTTACATGATCCCCCATGTTGTGCAAAA
AAGCGGTTAGCTCCTTCGGTCCTCCGATCGTTGTCAGAAGTAAGTTGGCCGCAGTGTTATCACTCATGGT
TATGGCAGCACTGCATAATTCTCTTACTGTCATGCCATCCGTAAGATGCTTTTCTGTGACTGGTGAGTAC
TCAACCAAGTCATTCTGAGAATAGTGTATGCGGCGACCGAGTTGCTCTTGCCCGGCGTCAATACGGGATA
ATACCGCGCCACATAGCAGAACTTTAAAAGTGCTCATCATTGGAAAACGTTCTTCGGGGCGAAAACTCTC
AAGGATCTTACCGCTGTTGAGATCCAGTTCGATGTAACCCACTCGTGCACCCAACTGATCTTCAGCATCT
TTTACTTTCACCAGCGTTTCTGGGTGAGCAAAAACAGGAAGGCAAAATGCCGCAAAAAAGGGAATAAGGG
CGACACGGAAATGTTGAATACTCATACTCTTCCTTTTTCAATATTATTGAAGCATTTATCAGGGTTATTG
TCTCATGAGCGGATACATATTTGAATGTATTTAGAAAAATAAACAAATAGGGGTTCCGCGCACATTTCCC
CGAAAAGTGCCACCTGACGTC
