>Addgene plasmid #42042 | pmyc-GFP-TNRC6A-del.GW-I+III-NES-mut | addgene partial sequence | sequence record 59733 | EGFP-C 5'-CATGGTCCTGCTGGAGTTCGTG-3'
GGACGAGCTGTACAAGTCCGGCGGCAAGCTTATGGATGCTGATTCTGCCTCCAGTTCTGAATCAGAGAGA
AACATCACTATCATGGCTTCAGGGAACACAGGTGGTGAAAAAGATGGCCTTCGGAATAGCACTGGACTTG
GTTCCCAAAACAAGTTTGTAGTTGGTAGCAGCAGCAATAATGTGGGCCATGGAAGTAGTACTGGGCCATG
GGGTTTTTCCCATGGAGCCATAATAAGCACATGTCAGGTCTCTGTGGATGCTCCTGAAAGCAAATCTGAA
AGTAGCAACAATAGAATGAATGCTTGGGGCACTGTAAGTTCTTCATCAAATGGAGGGTTAAATCCAAGCA
CTTTGAATTCAGCTAGCAACCATGGTGCCTGGCCAGTATTAGAGAACAATGGACTTGCCCTAAAAGGGCC
TGTAGGGAGTGGTAGTTCTGGCATTAATATTCAGTGCAGTACTATAGGCCAGATGCCTAACAATCAGAGT
ATTAACTCTAAAGTGAGTGGTGGTTCTACCCATGGTACCTGGGGAAGCCTTCAGGAAACTTGTGAATCTG
AAGTAAGTGGTACACAGAAGGTTTCATTCAGTGGTCAACCTCAAAATATTACCACTGAAATGACTGGACC
AAATAACACTACTAACTTTATGACCTCTAGTTTACCAAACTCCGGTTCAGTGCAGAATAATGAGCTGCCT
AGTAGTAACACAGGGGCCTGGCGTGTGAGCACAATGAATCATCCTCAGATGCAGGCTCCATCAGGTATGA
ATGGCACTTCCCTTTCTCACCTTAGCAATGGAGAGTCAAAAAGTGGAGGCTCTTATGGTACTACATGGGG
TGCCTATGGTTCTAATTACTCTAGCTCTGGAGACAAATGTTCAGGCCCTAATGGCCAAGCTAATGGTGAC
ACTGTGAATGCAACTCTA
