>Addgene plasmid #42042 | pmyc-GFP-TNRC6A-del.GW-I+III-NES-mut | addgene partial sequence | sequence record 60150 | CMV-F 5'-CGCAAATGGGCGGTAGGCGTG-3'
AGCAGAGCTCTCTGGCTAACTAGAGAACCCACTGCTTACTGGCTTATCGAAATTAATACGACTCACTATA
GGGAGACCCAAGCTGGCTAGCCCACCATGGAACAAAAACTCATCTCAGAAGAGGATCTGTCCGGCGGCAT
GGTGAGCAAGGGCGAGGAGCTGTTCACCGGGGTGGTGCCCATCCTGGTCGAGCTGGACGGCGACGTAAAC
GGCCACAAGTTCAGCGTGTCCGGCGAGGGCGAGGGCGATGCCACCTACGGCAAGCTGACCCTGAAGTTCA
TCTGCACCACCGGCAAGCTGCCCGTGCCCTGGCCCACCCTCGTGACCACCCTGACCTACGGCGTGCAGTG
CTTCAGCCGCTACCCCGACCACATGAAGCAGCACGACTTCTTCAAGTCCGCCATGCCCGAAGGCTACGTC
CAGGAGCGCACCATCTTCTTCAAGGACGACGGCAACTACAAGACCCGCGCCGAGGTGAAGTTCGAGGGCG
ACACCCTGGTGAACCGCATCGAGCTGAAGGGCATCGACTTCAAGGAGGACGGCAACATCCTGGGGCACAA
GCTGGAGTACAACTACAACAGCCACAACGTCTATATCATGGCCGACAAGCAGAAGAACGGCATCAAGGTG
AACTTCAAGATCCGCCACAACATCGAGGACGGCAGCGTGCAGCTCGCCGACCACTACCAGCAGAACACCC
CCATCGGCGACGGCCCCGTGCTGCTGCCCGACAACCACTACCTGAGCACCCAGTCCGCCCTGAGCAAAGA
CCCCAACGAGAAGCGCGATCACATGGTCCTGCTGGAGTTCGTGACCGCCGCCGGGAT
