>Addgene plasmid #42042 | pmyc-GFP-TNRC6A-del.GW-I+III-NES-mut | addgene partial sequence | sequence record 60152 | hTNRC6A-R1 5'-GGAAATCTGAGGCCGAGAAC-3'
TCGATTGTAATCACCAATATTTAGGCTATGTTTATCTATCTCCATTCGTTTGTCTTGTAACATTCCTCCA
GAAAGGTCCATCTTATTGCTTTGTACATTTTCCTCTGGTGAGTCTCTCGAAGCACTGGCGTTTGAAGCCT
GTTTAACGGCTGGATTTATCCACGCTTCTTCTTGTTTGTTTCCACCTTTCATCATTCCCCTTTCCCTTCT
CCTTTTTTTGCCACTCAGACTGCTTGCCTCTTTGTTTGAGATGGCACTTGCAGGCGTTAGCAGCTGATGT
ACCTGTGCTTGCTGGTCTGAACGGCTGTTGCCATTTGGGACGTTTTTGTTCCACATGTTCACATTTTTGT
AGTTGTATTTGCTTGGATCTCCCCAAGCTGAAGTTCCATCATCAATCTCCATTTTGCGACGTATAGATTC
TGGGGATGGTTCCTCCCAGCCTGTGGGTTCTTCTTCTTTTGCTGGGGCTGGTATAGGTCCCCCCAGCCAG
CCTGTACCAGGAGGTTTGCCTGTAGCTGGTGGGATTCCCCAAGATCCAACAATGTCTTGTTGCTTGTTCC
AGTCTGGAGAGCTGACTGGCTTTGACGAATCTCCCCAACCTAGAGACTGATTAGACTTTGGAGGGTCTCC
CCATCCCTGGGAAGGAGTAGGTTTAGAAGATTCATCCCATCCTGATGAATTATTTGGATTTATGTTGTTT
CCCCAAGTGAAAGAACTAGTTTTACCAAGTTCGTTCCAACCGGAAACGGACCTGTCACTGTCACTACCTC
CTGAGCTGGATTTCTTATTGGCCTCACCCCAATGGTTATTCCTTGAAGTTTCTCCCCAGTTATCACTGGC
AGAAACAGACCACCCTTGGCTTGATTT
