>Addgene plasmid #42042 | pmyc-GFP-TNRC6A-del.GW-I+III-NES-mut | addgene partial sequence | sequence record 60153 | hTNRC6A-F1 5'-atgagcaaagcagtgtgtgg-3'
CGATGGTAGTACAGAAAGCACTGGACGCCTTGAGGAAAAAGGAACTGGGGAAAGTCAGAGTAGAGACAGA
AGAAAAATTGATCAGCACACATTACTCCAAAGCATTGTAAACCCCAAACCTGCTCTGAGGTGGGGAGATT
CCAAAGGCTCAAACTGCCAGGGGGGGTGGGAAGATGATTCTGCTGCTACAGGAATGGTCAAGAGCAATCA
GTGGGGGAATTGCAAAGAGGAGAAGGCTGCATGGAATGACTCGCAAAAGAATAAACAGGGATGGGGTGAT
GGACAAAAATCAAGCCAAGGGTGGTCTGTTTCTGCCAGTGATAACTGGGGAGAAACTTCAAGGAATAACC
ATTGGGGTGAGGCCAATAAGAAATCCAGCTCAGGAGGTAGTGACAGTGACAGGTCCGTTTCCGGTTGGAA
CGAACTTGGTAAAACTAGTTCTTTCACTTGGGGAAACAACATAAATCCAAATAATTCATCAGGATGGGAT
GAATCTTCTAAACCTACTCCTTCCCAGGGATGGGGAGACCCTCCAAAGTCTAATCAGTCTCTAGGTTGGG
GAGATTCGTCAAAGCCAGTCAGCTCTCCAGACTGGAACAAGCAACAAGACATTGTTGGATCTTGGGGAAT
CCCACCAGCTACAGGCAAACCTCCTGGTACAGGCTGGCTGGGGGGACCTATACCAGCCCCAGCAAAAGAA
GAAGAACCCACAGGCTGGGAGGAACCATCCCCAGAATCTATACGTCGCAAAATGGAGATTGATGATGGAA
CTTCAGCTTGGGGAGATCCAAGCAAATACAACTACAAAAATGTGAACATGTGGAACAAAAACGTCCCAAA
TGGCAACAGCCGTTCAGACCA
